>Addgene plasmid #48665 | SK-YFP-ST1-A | depositor full sequence | sequence record 71743 | SK-YFP-ST1-A sequence 4375 bps
GATCCGATAAATATCTAACACCGTGCGTGTTGACTATTTTACCTCTGGCGGTGATAATGGTTGCATGTAC
TAGAATTCTTTTCAACAAGCTTGAGATGGTACTTTAACTTTAAGAAGGAGATATACATATGCGTAAAGGA
GAAGAACTTTTCACTGGAGTTGTCCCAATTCTTGTTGAATTAGATGGTGATGTTAATGGGCACAAATTTT
CTGTCAGTGGAGAGGGTGAAGGTGATGCAACATACGGAAAACTTACCCTTAAATTTATTTGCACTACTGG
AAAACTACCTGTTCCATGGCCAACACTTGTCACTACTTTCGGTTATGGTCTAAAATGCTTTGCTAGATAC
CCAGATCATATGAAACGGCATGACTTTTTCAAGAGTGCCATGCCCGAAGGTTATGTACAGGAAAGAACTA
TATTTTTCAAAGATGACGGGAACTACAAGACACGTGCTGAAGTCAAGTTTGAAGGTGATACCCTTGTTAA
TAGAATCGAGTTAAAAGGTATTGATTTTAAAGAAGATGGAAACATTCTTGGACACAAATTGGAATACAAC
TATAACTCACACAATGTATACATCATGGCAGACAAACAAAAGAATGGAATCAAAGTTAACTTCAAAATTA
GACACAACATTGAAGATGGAAGCGTTCAACTAGCAGACCATTATCAACAAAATACTCCAATTGGCGATGG
CCCTGTCCTTTTACCAGACAACCATTACCTGTCCTATCAATCTGCCCTTTCGAAAGATCCCAACGAAAAG
AGAGACCACATGGTCCTTCTTGAGTTTGTAACAGCTGCTGGGATTACACATGGCATGGATGAACTATACA
AATAAGCTTAACCGAAGCGTTTGATAGTTGATATCCTTTGCCTGCGGCCGCAACTAGAGGCATCAAATAA
AACGAAAGGCTCAGTCGAAAGACTGGGCCTTTCGTTTTATCTGTTGTTTGTCGGTGAACGCTCTCCTGAG
TAGGACAAATCCGCCGCCCTAGACCTAGGGTACGGGTTTTGCTGCCCGCAAACGGGCTGTTCTGGTGTTG
CTAGTTTGTTATCAGAATCGCAGATCCGGCTTCAGGTTTGCCGGCTGAAAGCGCTATTTCTTCCAGAATT
GCCATGATTTTTTCCCCACGGGAGGCGTCACTGGCTCCCGTGTTGTCGGCAGCTTTGATTCGATAAGCAG
CATCGCCTGTTTCAGGCTGTCTATGTGTGACTGTTGAGCTGTAACAAGTTGTCTCAGGTGTTCAATTTCA
TGTTCTAGTTGCTTTGTTTTACTGGTTTCACCTGTTCTATTAGGTGTTACATGCTGTTCATCTGTTACAT
TGTCGATCTGTTCATGGTGAACAGCTTTAAATGCACCAAAAACTCGTAAAAGCTCTGATGTATCTATCTT
TTTTACACCGTTTTCATCTGTGCATATGGACAGTTTTCCCTTTGATATCTAACGGTGAACAGTTGTTCTA
CTTTTGTTTGTTAGTCTTGATGCTTCACTGATAGATACAAGAGCCATAAGAACCTCAGATCCTTCCGTAT
TTAGCCAGTATGTTCTCTAGTGTGGTTCGTTGTTTTTGCGTGAGCCATGAGAACGAACCATTGAGATCAT
GCTTACTTTGCATGTCACTCAAAAATTTTGCCTCAAAACTGGTGAGCTGAATTTTTGCAGTTAAAGCATC
GTGTAGTGTTTTTCTTAGTCCGTTACGTAGGTAGGAATCTGATGTAATGGTTGTTGGTATTTTGTCACCA
TTCATTTTTATCTGGTTGTTCTCAAGTTCGGTTACGAGATCCATTTGTCTATCTAGTTCAACTTGGAAAA
TCAACGTATCAGTCGGGCGGCCTCGCTTATCAACCACCAATTTCATATTGCTGTAAGTGTTTAAATCTTT
ACTTATTGGTTTCAAAACCCATTGGTTAAGCCTTTTAAACTCATGGTAGTTATTTTCAAGCATTAACATG
AACTTAAATTCATCAAGGCTAATCTCTATATTTGCCTTGTGAGTTTTCTTTTGTGTTAGTTCTTTTAATA
ACCACTCATAAATCCTCATAGAGTATTTGTTTTCAAAAGACTTAACATGTTCCAGATTATATTTTATGAA
TTTTTTTAACTGGAAAAGATAAGGCAATATCTCTTCACTAAAAACTAATTCTAATTTTTCGCTTGAGAAC
TTGGCATAGTTTGTCCACTGGAAAATCTCAAAGCCTTTAACCAAAGGATTCCTGATTTCCACAGTTCTCG
TCATCAGCTCTCTGGTTGCTTTAGCTAATACACCATAAGCATTTTCCCTACTGATGTTCATCATCTGAGC
GTATTGGTTATAAGTGAACGATACCGTCCGTTCTTTCCTTGTAGGGTTTTCAATCGTGGGGTTGAGTAGT
GCCACACAGCATAAAATTAGCTTGGTTTCATGCTCCGTTAAGTCATAGCGACTAATCGCTAGTTCATTTG
CTTTGAAAACAACTAATTCAGACATACATCTCAATTGGTCTAGGTGATTTTAATCACTATACCAATTGAG
ATGGGCTAGTCAATGATAATTACTAGTCCTTTTCCTTTGAGTTGTGGGTATCTGTAAATTCTGCTAGACC
TTTGCTGGAAAACTTGTAAATTCTGCTAGACCCTCTGTAAATTCCGCTAGACCTTTGTGTGTTTTTTTTG
TTTATATTCAAGTGGTTATAATTTATAGAATAAAGAAAGAATAAAAAAAGATAAAAAGAATAGATCCCAG
CCCTGTGTATAACTCACTACTTTAGTCAGTTCCGCAGTATTACAAAAGGATGTCGCAAACGCTGTTTGCT
CCTCTACAAAACAGACCTTAAAACCCTAAAGGCTTAAGTAGCACCCTCGCAAGCTCGGGCAAATCGCTGA
ATATTCCTTTTGTCTCCGACCATCAGGCACCTGAGTCGCTGTCTTTTTCGTGACATTCAGTTCGCTGCGC
TCACGGCTCTGGCAGTGAATGGGGGTAAATGGCACTACAGGCGCCTTTTATGGATTCATGCAAGGAAACT
ACCCATAATACAAGAAAAGCCCGTCACGGGCTTCTCAGGGCGTTTTATGGCGGGTCTGCTATGTGGTGCT
ATCTGACTTTTTGCTGTTCAGCAGTTCCTGCCCTCTGATTTTCCAGTCTGACCACTTCGGATTATCCCGT
GACAGGTCATTCAGACTGGCTAATGCACCCAGTAAGGCAGCGGTATCATCAACAGGCTTACCCGTCTTAC
TGTCCCTAGTGCTTGGATTCTCACCAATAAAAAACGCCCGGCGGCAACCGAGCGTTCTGAACAAATCCAG
ATGGAGTTCTGAGGTCATTACTGGATCTATCAACAGGAGTCCAAGCGAGCTCTCGAACCCCAGAGTCCCG
CTCAGAAGAACTCGTCAAGAAGGCGATAGAAGGCGATGCGCTGCGAATCGGGAGCGGCGATACCGTAAAG
CACGAGGAAGCGGTCAGCCCATTCGCCGCCAAGCTCTTCAGCAATATCACGGGTAGCCAACGCTATGTCC
TGATAGCGGTCCGCCACACCCAGCCGGCCACAGTCGATGAATCCAGAAAAGCGGCCATTTTCCACCATGA
TATTCGGCAAGCAGGCATCGCCATGGGTCACGACGAGATCCTCGCCGTCGGGCATGCGCGCCTTGAGCCT
GGCGAACAGTTCGGCTGGCGCGAGCCCCTGATGCTCTTCGTCCAGATCATCCTGATCGACAAGACCGGCT
TCCATCCGAGTACGTGCTCGCTCGATGCGATGTTTCGCTTGGTGGTCGAATGGGCAGGTAGCCGGATCAA
GCGTATGCAGCCGCCGCATTGCATCAGCCATGATGGATACTTTCTCGGCAGGAGCAAGGTGAGATGACAG
GAGATCCTGCCCCGGCACTTCGCCCAATAGCAGCCAGTCCCTTCCCGCTTCAGTGACAACGTCGAGCACA
GCTGCGCAAGGAACGCCCGTCGTGGCCAGCCACGATAGCCGCGCTGCCTCGTCCTGCAGTTCATTCAGGG
CACCGGACAGGTCGGTCTTGACAAAAAGAACCGGGCGCCCCTGCGCTGACAGCCGGAACACGGCGGCATC
AGAGCAGCCGATTGTCTGTTGTGCCCAGTCATAGCCGAATAGCCTCTCCACCCAAGCGGCCGGAGAACCT
GCGTGCAATCCATCTTGTTCAATCATGCGAAACGATCCTCATCCTGTCTCTTGATCAGATCTTGATCCCC
TGCGCCATCAGATCCTTGGCGGCAAGAAAGCCATCCAGTTTACTTTGCAGGGCTTCCCAACCTTACCAGA
GGGCGCCCCAGCTGGCAATTCCGACGTCTAAGAAACCATTATTATCATGACATTAACCTATAAAAATAGG
CGTATCACGAGGCCCTTTCGTCTTCACCTCGAGGG
Features (pLannotate 1.2.2; 8 found; start..end, strand, type, name):
    103..121     +  RBS            RBS (fragment): efficient ribosome binding site from bacteriophage T7 gene 10 (Olins and Rangwala, 1989)
    129..842     +  CDS            hfriFP: hfriFP is a fluorescent protein published in 2013, derived from Herbaspirillum frisingense.
    904..990     +  terminator     rrnB T1 terminator: Escherichia coli rrnB; transcription terminator T1 from the E. coli rrnB gene
   1525..2475    -  CDS            Rep101: RepA protein needed for replication with the pSC101 origin; rep101
   2523..2745    -  rep_origin     pSC101 ori: low-copy replication origin that requires the Rep101 protein
   3237..3331    -  terminator     lambda t0 terminator: transcription terminator from phage lambda
   3365..4156    -  CDS            neo: KKA2_KLEPN - Also known as kan, nptII. Experimental evidence at protein level: Swiss-Prot protein existence level 1. Resistance to kanamycin, neomycin, paromomycin, ribostamycin, butirosin and gentamicin B. From Klebsiella pneumoniae.
   4188..4307    -  CDS            tnpA (fragment): TN5P_ECOLX - Also known as tnp. Experimental evidence at protein level: Swiss-Prot protein existence level 1. Mediates transposition of transposon Tn5 by a 'cut and paste' mechanism. First, the monomeric transposase binds the 19 bp inverted DNA repeats flanking the transposon. Then, dimerization of the DNA- bound transposase creates a synaptic DNA complex. After nicking of the first DNA strand, excision of the transposon proceeds through a series of intermediates. The transposase then mediates the insertion of the transposon at a new site by strand transfer. The activity of the wild- type tran
