[The description below was written by a language model from this plasmid's Addgene catalogue record and pLannotate feature annotations shown in this document.]
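Description:
SK-YFP-ST1-A is a 4,375 bp bacterial reporter plasmid built on a pSC101-kan backbone and catalogued as a CRISPR vector. It replicates in E. coli through the pSC101 origin together with the plasmid-encoded Rep101 (RepA) protein that this origin requires. This system is generally low copy, although the catalogue lists copy number as unknown. Selection is by kanamycin through the neo (nptII) aminoglycoside phosphotransferase gene, which is followed by a lambda t0 terminator. The short tnpA fragment annotated next to neo is most likely a remnant of the Tn5 sequence from which the resistance cassette derives, not a functional transposase.

The payload is a synthetic insert of about 750 bp, described as an ST1 protospacer A with its PAM placed alongside an EYFP reporter driven by the lambda pR promoter. The feature table shows a fragment of the T7 gene 10 ribosome binding site, a fluorescent protein open reading frame of roughly 714 bp, and an rrnB T1 terminator. The annotation software labels that reading frame "hfriFP", but its position and size match the EYFP reporter named in the catalogue, so the label appears to be a database similarity call. The promoter and the protospacer/PAM element are not annotated, and their exact placement relative to the reporter cannot be read from the table.

The stated purpose is a bacterial repression assay for ST1, presumably the Streptococcus thermophilus CRISPR1 Cas9 given the source work on orthogonal Cas9 proteins. A nuclease-inactive Cas9 guided to protospacer A would be expected to block transcription and lower YFP fluorescence. The "A" designation suggests it belongs to a set of reporters carrying different protospacers for testing targeting specificity and orthogonality.
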