Addgene plasmid #48665: SK-YFP-ST1-A
Purpose: Bacterial ST1 repression YFP reporter: protospacer A
Depositing lab: George Church. Depositing organization: Harvard Medical School. Publication: Orthogonal Cas9 proteins for RNA-guided gene regulation and editing. Esvelt KM, Mali P, Braff JL, Moosburner M, Yaung SJ, Church GM. Nat Methods. 2013 Sep 29. doi: 10.1038/nmeth.2681. PubMed 24076762.
Backbone
  Vector backbone: pSC101-kan
  Total vector size (bp): 4375
  Vector type: CRISPR
Growth in bacteria
  Bacterial resistance: Kanamycin, 50 μg/mL
  Growth temperature: 37°C
  Growth strain: DH5alpha
  Copy number: Unknown
Gene/Insert
  Gene/Insert name: ST1 prototspacer A/PAM with reporter EYFP
  Species: Synthetic
  Insert size (bp): 750
  Promoter: lambda pR promoter
  Cloning method: Unknown
  Sequencing primers: 5′ Neo-R; 3′ rrnB-T1-term-Rev
Terms and licenses: Academic/Nonprofit Terms; Industry Terms: Not Available to Industry
How to cite: SK-YFP-ST1-A was a gift from George Church (Addgene plasmid # 48665 ; http://n2t.net/addgene:48665 ; RRID:Addgene_48665)
