>Addgene plasmid #48665 | SK-YFP-ST1-A | addgene partial sequence | sequence record 72717 | Neo-R 5'-GCCCAGTCATAGCCGAATAG-3'
ATCCATCTTGTTCAATCATGCGAAACGATCCTCATCCTGTCTCTTGATCAGATCTTGATCCCCTGCGCCA
TCAGATCCTTGGCGGCAAGAAAGCCATCCAGTTTACTTTGCAGGGCTTCCCAACCTTACCAGAGGGCGCC
CCAGCTGGCAATTCCGACGTCTAAGAAACCATTATTATCATGACATTAACCTATAAAAATAGGCGTATCA
CGAGGCCCTTTCGTCTTCACCTCGAGGGGATCCGATAAATATCTAACACCGTGCGTGTTGACTATTTTAC
CTCTGGCGGTGATAATGGTTGCATGTACTAGAATTCTTTTCAACAAGCTTGAGATGGTACTTTAACTTTA
AGAAGGAGATATACATATGCGTAAAGGAGAAGAACTTTTCACTGGAGTTGTCCCAATTCTTGTTGAATTA
GATGGTGATGTTAATGGGCACAAATTTTCTGTCAGTGGAGAGGGTGAAGGTGATGCAACATACGGAAAAC
TTACCCTTAAATTTATTTGCACTACTGGAAAACTACCTGTTCCATGGCCAACACTTGTCACTACTTTCGG
TTATGGTCTAAAATGCTTTGCTAGATACCCAGATCATATGAAACGGCATGACTTTTTCAAGAGTGCCATG
CCCGAAGGTTATGTACAGGAAAGAACTATATTTTTCAAAGATGACGGGAACTACAAGACACGTGCTGAAG
TCAAGTTTGAAGGTGATACCCTTGTTAATAGAATCGAGTTAAAAGGTATTGATTTTAAAGAAGATGGAAA
CATTCTTGGACACAAATTGGAATACAACTATAACTCACACAATGTATACATCATGGCAGACAAACAAAAG
AATGGAATCAAAGTTAACTTCAAAATTAGACACAACATTGAAGATGGAAGCGTTCAACTAGCAGACCATT
